Addgene plasmid #36339: pSMP-Dot1L_1
Depositing lab: George Daley. Depositing organization: Boston Children's Hospital. Publication: Chromatin-modifying enzymes as modulators of reprogramming. Onder TT, Kara N, Cherry A, Sinha AU, Zhu N, Bernt KM, Cahan P, Marcarci BO, Unternaehrer J, Gupta PB, Lander ES, Armstrong SA, Daley GQ. Nature. 2012 Mar 4;483(7391):598-602. doi: 10.1038/nature10953. PubMed 22388813.
Backbone
  Vector backbone: pSMP
  Backbone manufacturer: Steve Elledge
  Backbone size w/o insert (bp): 6699
  Vector type: Mammalian Expression, Retroviral, RNAi
  Selectable markers: Puromycin
Growth in bacteria
  Bacterial resistance: Ampicillin, 100 μg/mL
  Growth temperature: 30°C
  Growth strain: Stbl3
  Copy number: High Copy
Gene/Insert
  Gene/Insert name: Dot1L
  gRNA/shRNA sequence: CACCTCTGAACTTCAGAAT
  Species: H. sapiens (human)
  Entrez Gene: DOT1L (a.k.a. DOT1, KMT4)
  Cloning method: Restriction Enzyme; 5′ cloning site XhoI (not destroyed); 3′ cloning site EcoRI (not destroyed)
  Sequencing primers: 5′ pSMP-F
Terms and licenses: Academic/Nonprofit Terms; Industry Terms: Not Available to Industry
How to cite: pSMP-Dot1L_1 was a gift from George Daley (Addgene plasmid # 36339 ; http://n2t.net/addgene:36339 ; RRID:Addgene_36339)
