[The description below was written by a language model from this plasmid's Addgene catalogue record.]
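Description:
pSMP-Dot1L_1 is a retroviral RNAi vector built on the pSMP backbone (about 6.7 kb without insert) and designed to knock down human DOT1L, also known as DOT1 or KMT4, a histone methyltransferase gene. The payload is a short hairpin RNA cassette targeting a 19-nucleotide site in the DOT1L transcript, cloned by restriction digestion between XhoI and EcoRI sites, both of which remain intact in the final construct. The "_1" suffix suggests that this is one of several hairpins made against the same gene, although the record describes only this one.

In bacteria the plasmid is maintained at high copy under ampicillin selection. It is grown in a recombination-deficient strain, a common precaution for retroviral plasmids whose repeated sequences can be unstable. In mammalian cells, the vector is classed as a retroviral expression construct, so it would be packaged into viral particles and delivered by transduction. Stable integrants are then selected with puromycin. No feature table is available, so the record does not state the promoter driving the hairpin, the hairpin scaffold, the promoter for the puromycin marker or the specific viral elements.

The associated publication concerns chromatin-modifying enzymes as modulators of reprogramming. The construct therefore fits loss-of-function studies in which sustained DOT1L depletion in human cells is used to test how this chromatin regulator influences cell-fate conversion. More generally, it can be used for stable DOT1L knockdown in transducible human cell types.
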