>Addgene plasmid #36339 | pSMP-Dot1L_1 | depositor partial sequence | sequence record 45496 | hairpin
TGCTGTTGACAGTGAGCGCGCACCTCTGAACTTCAGAATATAGTGAAGCCACAGATGTATATTCTGAAGT
TCAGAGGTGCATGCCTACTGCCTCGGA
