>Addgene plasmid #36339 | pSMP-Dot1L_1 | addgene partial sequence | sequence record 46561 | pSMP-F (5' TACATCGTGACCTGGGAAG 3')
CGACCCCGCCATCGAATCCGTCCCGTTTATCCAGCCCNTCACTCCTTCTCTAGGCGCCGGAATTAGATCT
CTCGACTAGGGATAACAGGGTAATTGTTTGAATGAGGCTTCAGTACTTTACAGAATCGTTGCCTGCACAT
CTTGGAAACACTTGCTGGGATTACTTCTTCAGGTTAACCCAACAGAAGGCTCGAGAAGGTATATTGCTGT
TGACAGTGAGCGCGCACCTCTGAACTTCAGAATATAGTGAAGCCACAGATGTATATTCTGAAGTTCAGAG
GTGCATGCCTACTGCCTCGGAATTCAAGGGGCTACTTTAGGAGCAATTATCTTGTTTACTAAAACTGAAT
ACCTTGCTATCTCTTTGATACATTTTTACAAAGCTGAATTAAAATGGTATAAATTAAATCACTTTTTTCA
ATTGGAAGACTAATGCGTTTAAACACGCGGCGACGCGTTCTACCGGGTAGGGGAGGCGCTTTTCCCAAGG
CAGTCTGGAGCATGCGCTTTAGCAGCCCCGCTGGGCACTTGGCGCTACACAAGTGGCCTCTGGCCTCGCA
CACATTCCACATCCACCGGTAGGCGCCAACCGGCTCCGTTCTTTGGTGGCCCCTTCGCGCCACCTTCTAC
TCCTCCCCTAGTCAGGAAGTTC
